Addgene plasmid #121958: pUC19-U6-AasgRNA3.8
Purpose: Mammalian expression, Genome editing, gRNA scaffold
Depositing lab: Wei Li. Depositing organization: Institute of Zoology, Chinese Academy of Sciences. Publication: Repurposing CRISPR-Cas12b for mammalian genome engineering. Teng F, Cui T, Feng G, Guo L, Xu K, Gao Q, Li T, Li J, Zhou Q, Li W. Cell Discov. 2018 Nov 27;4:63. doi: 10.1038/s41421-018-0069-3. eCollection 2018. PubMed 30510770.
Backbone
  Vector backbone: pUC19, BsaI site mutated
  Vector type: Mammalian Expression
Growth in bacteria
  Bacterial resistance: Ampicillin, 100 μg/mL
  Growth temperature: 37°C
  Growth strain: DH5alpha
  Copy number: High Copy
Gene/Insert
  Gene/Insert name: AaCas12b single chimeric gRNA, short version (alt name: AaC2c1 single chimeric gRNA, short version)
  gRNA/shRNA sequence: GTCTAAAGGACAGAATTTTTCAACGGGTGTGCCAATGGCCACTTTCCAGGTGGCAAAGCCCGTTGAACTTCAAGCGAAGTGGCAC
  Species: Synthetic
  Cloning method: Ligation Independent Cloning
Terms and licenses: Academic/Nonprofit Terms; Industry Terms: Not Available to Industry
How to cite: pUC19-U6-AasgRNA3.8 was a gift from Wei Li (Addgene plasmid # 121958 ; http://n2t.net/addgene:121958 ; RRID:Addgene_121958)
