[The description below was written by a language model from this plasmid's Addgene catalogue record and pLannotate feature annotations shown in this document.]
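Description:
pUC19-U6-AasgRNA3.8 is a small (about 3.0 kb) guide RNA expression plasmid built on a pUC19 backbone in which the native BsaI site has been mutated. It is propagated in E. coli at high copy through the pUC-type ColE1/pMB1 origin and selected with ampicillin through the β-lactamase gene and its own promoter. The remaining annotated elements are carried over from pUC19 and have no role in the plasmid's mammalian function. They comprise the lac promoter, lac operator and CAP binding site, together with fragments of lacZα, lacI, rop and bom. The lacZα annotation is only a fragment spanning the sequence origin next to the U6 promoter, consistent with the cassette having been placed in the original cloning region.

The payload is a human U6 promoter, an RNA polymerase III promoter suited to producing short, defined, uncapped transcripts in mammalian cells. It drives a synthetic, shortened version of the single chimeric guide RNA scaffold for AaCas12b, also called AaC2c1. The feature table does not annotate the scaffold itself, but the unannotated stretch just downstream of the U6 promoter is where it would be expected. Removal of the backbone BsaI site suggests that BsaI is reserved for inserting target-specific spacers, although the record does not state this. The plasmid encodes no nuclease, so it would be used with a separate source of AaCas12b. According to the record, it is intended for Cas12b-based genome editing in mammalian cells, serving as a truncated sgRNA scaffold variant.
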