Features (pLannotate 1.2.2; 11 found; start..end, strand, type, name):
     96..336     +  promoter       U6 promoter: RNA polymerase III promoter for human U6 snRNA
    502..518     -  protein_bind   lac operator: The lac repressor binds to the lac operator to inhibit transcription in E. coli. This inhibition can be relieved by adding lactose or isopropyl-β-D-thiogalactopyranoside (IPTG). lac repressor encoded by lacI
    526..556     -  promoter       lac promoter: promoter for the E. coli lac operon
    571..592     -  protein_bind   CAP binding site: CAP binding activates transcription in the presence of cAMP. E. coli catabolite activator protein
    605..697     -  CDS            lacI (fragment): lac repressor; lacI; The lac repressor binds to the lac operator to inhibit transcription in E. coli. This inhibition can be relieved by adding lactose or isopropyl-β-D-thiogalactopyranoside (IPTG).
    880..1468    -  rep_origin     ori: high-copy-number ColE1/pMB1/pBR322/pUC origin of replication
   1639..2499    -  CDS            AmpR: β-lactamase; bla; confers resistance to ampicillin, carbenicillin, and related antibiotics
   2500..2604    -  promoter       AmpR promoter: bla
   2699..2734    +  CDS            rop (fragment): Rop protein, which maintains plasmids at low copy number; rop
   2836..2935    +  misc_feature   bom (fragment): basis of mobility region from pBR322
   2941..93      -  CDS            lacZα (fragment) (across the origin): LacZα fragment of β-galactosidase; lacZ fragment
>Addgene plasmid #121958 | pUC19-U6-AasgRNA3.8 | addgene full sequence | sequence record 235334 | Addgene NGS Result
AGCTGGCGAAAGGGGGATGTGCTGCAAGGCGATTAAGTTGGGTAACGCCAGGGTTTTCCCAGTCACGACG
TTGTAAAACGACGGCCAGTGAATTCGAGGGCCTATTTCCCATGATTCCTTCATATTTGCATATACGATAC
AAGGCTGTTAGAGAGATAATTGGAATTAATTTGACTGTAAACACAAAGATATTAGTACAAAATACGTGAC
GTAGAAAGTAATAATTTCTTGGGTAGTTTGCAGTTTTAAAATTATGTTTTAAAATGGACTATCATATGCT
TACCGTAACTTGAAAGTATTTCGATTTCTTGGCTTTATATATCTTGTGGAAAGGACGAAACACCGGGTCT
AAAGGACAGAATTTTTCAACGGGTGTGCCAATGGCCACTTTCCAGGTGGCAAAGCCCGTTGAACTTCAAG
CGAAGTGGCACAGAGACCGAGAGAGGGTCTCATTTTTTTTAGCTTGGCGTAATCATGGTCATAGCTGTTT
CCTGTGTGAAATTGTTATCCGCTCACAATTCCACACAACATACGAGCCGGAAGCATAAAGTGTAAAGCCT
GGGGTGCCTAATGAGTGAGCTAACTCACATTAATTGCGTTGCGCTCACTGCCCGCTTTCCAGTCGGGAAA
CCTGTCGTGCCAGCTGCATTAATGAATCGGCCAACGCGCGGGGAGAGGCGGTTTGCGTATTGGGCGCTCT
TCCGCTTCCTCGCTCACTGACTCGCTGCGCTCGGTCGTTCGGCTGCGGCGAGCGGTATCAGCTCACTCAA
AGGCGGTAATACGGTTATCCACAGAATCAGGGGATAACGCAGGAAAGAACATGTGAGCAAAAGGCCAGCA
AAAGGCCAGGAACCGTAAAAAGGCCGCGTTGCTGGCGTTTTTCCATAGGCTCCGCCCCCCTGACGAGCAT
CACAAAAATCGACGCTCAAGTCAGAGGTGGCGAAACCCGACAGGACTATAAAGATACCAGGCGTTTCCCC
CTGGAAGCTCCCTCGTGCGCTCTCCTGTTCCGACCCTGCCGCTTACCGGATACCTGTCCGCCTTTCTCCC
TTCGGGAAGCGTGGCGCTTTCTCATAGCTCACGCTGTAGGTATCTCAGTTCGGTGTAGGTCGTTCGCTCC
AAGCTGGGCTGTGTGCACGAACCCCCCGTTCAGCCCGACCGCTGCGCCTTATCCGGTAACTATCGTCTTG
AGTCCAACCCGGTAAGACACGACTTATCGCCACTGGCAGCAGCCACTGGTAACAGGATTAGCAGAGCGAG
GTATGTAGGCGGTGCTACAGAGTTCTTGAAGTGGTGGCCTAACTACGGCTACACTAGAAGAACAGTATTT
GGTATCTGCGCTCTGCTGAAGCCAGTTACCTTCGGAAAAAGAGTTGGTAGCTCTTGATCCGGCAAACAAA
CCACCGCTGGTAGCGGTGGTTTTTTTGTTTGCAAGCAGCAGATTACGCGCAGAAAAAAAGGATCTCAAGA
AGATCCTTTGATCTTTTCTACGGGGTCTGACGCTCAGTGGAACGAAAACTCACGTTAAGGGATTTTGGTC
ATGAGATTATCAAAAAGGATCTTCACCTAGATCCTTTTAAATTAAAAATGAAGTTTTAAATCAATCTAAA
GTATATATGAGTAAACTTGGTCTGACAGTTACCAATGCTTAATCAGTGAGGCACCTATCTCAGCGATCTG
TCTATTTCGTTCATCCATAGTTGCCTGACTCCCCGTCGTGTAGATAACTACGATACGGGAGGGCTTACCA
TCTGGCCCCAGTGCTGCAATGATACCGCGAGACCCACGCTCACCGGCTCCAGATTTATCAGCAATAAACC
AGCCAGCCGGAAGGGCCGAGCGCAGAAGTGGTCCTGCAACTTTATCCGCCTCCATCCAGTCTATTAATTG
TTGCCGGGAAGCTAGAGTAAGTAGTTCGCCAGTTAATAGTTTGCGCAACGTTGTTGCCATTGCTACAGGC
ATCGTGGTGTCACGCTCGTCGTTTGGTATGGCTTCATTCAGCTCCGGTTCCCAACGATCAAGGCGAGTTA
CATGATCCCCCATGTTGTGCAAAAAAGCGGTTAGCTCCTTCGGTCCTCCGATCGTTGTCAGAAGTAAGTT
GGCCGCAGTGTTATCACTCATGGTTATGGCAGCACTGCATAATTCTCTTACTGTCATGCCATCCGTAAGA
TGCTTTTCTGTGACTGGTGAGTACTCAACCAAGTCATTCTGAGAATAGTGTATGCGGCGACCGAGTTGCT
CTTGCCCGGCGTCAATACGGGATAATACCGCGCCACATAGCAGAACTTTAAAAGTGCTCATCATTGGAAA
ACGTTCTTCGGGGCGAAAACTCTCAAGGATCTTACCGCTGTTGAGATCCAGTTCGATGTAACCCACTCGT
GCACCCAACTGATCTTCAGCATCTTTTACTTTCACCAGCGTTTCTGGGTGAGCAAAAACAGGAAGGCAAA
ATGCCGCAAAAAAGGGAATAAGGGCGACACGGAAATGTTGAATACTCATACTCTTCCTTTTTCAATATTA
TTGAAGCATTTATCAGGGTTATTGTCTCATGAGCGGATACATATTTGAATGTATTTAGAAAAATAAACAA
ATAGGGGTTCCGCGCACATTTCCCCGAAAAGTGCCACCTGACGTCTAAGAAACCATTATTATCATGACAT
TAACCTATAAAAATAGGCGTATCACGAGGCCCTTTCGTCTCGCGCGTTTCGGTGATGACGGTGAAAACCT
CTGACACATGCAGCTCCCGGAGACGGTCACAGCTTGTCTGTAAGCGGATGCCGGGAGCAGACAAGCCCGT
CAGGGCGCGTCAGCGGGTGTTGGCGGGTGTCGGGGCTGGCTTAACTATGCGGCATCAGAGCAGATTGTAC
TGAGAGTGCACCATATGCGGTGTGAAATACCGCACAGATGCGTAAGGAGAAAATACCGCATCAGGCGCCA
TTCGCCATTCAGGCTGCGCAACTGTTGGGAAGGGCGATCGGTGCGGGCCTCTTCGCTATTACGCC
